>Addgene plasmid #103200 | LSB-hsa-miR-128-3p | depositor full sequence | sequence record 195449 | Full Sequence
AATTGAGGGGATAACGCAGGAAAGAACATGTGAGCAAAAGGCCAGCAAAAGGCCAGGAACCGTAAAAAGG
CCGCGTTGCTGGCGTTTTTCCATAGGCTCCGCCCCCCTGACGAGCATCACAAAAATCGACGCTCAAGTCA
GAGGTGGCGAAACCCGACAGGACTATAAAGATACCAGGCGTTTCCCCCTGGAAGCTCCCTCGTGCGCTCT
CCTGTTCCGACCCTGCCGCTTACCGGATACCTGTCCGCCTTTCTCCCTTCGGGAAGCGTGGCGCTTTCTC
ATAGCTCACGCTGTAGGTATCTCAGTTCGGTGTAGGTCGTTCGCTCCAAGCTGGGCTGTGTGCACGAACC
CCCCGTTCAGCCCGACCGCTGCGCCTTATCCGGTAACTATCGTCTTGAGTCCAACCCGGTAAGACACGAC
TTATCGCCACTGGCAGCAGCCACTGGTAACAGGATTAGCAGAGCGAGGTATGTAGGCGGTGCTACAGAGT
TCTTGAAGTGGTGGCCTAACTACGGCTACACTAGAAGAACAGTATTTGGTATCTGCGCTCTGCTGAAGCC
AGTTACCTTCGGAAAAAGAGTTGGTAGCTCTTGATCCGGCAAACAAACCACCGCTGGTAGCGGTGGTTTT
TTTGTTTGCAAGCAGCAGATTACGCGCAGAAAAAAAGGATCTCAAGAAGATCCTTTGATCTTTTCTACGG
GGTCTGACGCTCAGTGGAACGAAAACTCACGTTAAGGGATTTTGGTCATGAGATTATCAAAAAGGATCTT
CACCTAGATCCTTTTAAATTAAAAATGAAGTTTTAAATCAATCTAAAGTATATATGAGTAAACTTGGTCT
GACAGTTACCAATGCTTAATCAGTGAGGCACCTATCTCAGCGATCTGTCTATTTCGTTCATCCATAGTTG
CCTGACTCCCCGTCGTGTAGATAACTACGATACGGGAGGGCTTACCATCTGGCCCCAGTGCTGCAATGAT
ACCGCGAGAACCACGCTCACCGGCTCCAGATTTATCAGCAATAAACCAGCCAGCCGGAAGGGCCGAGCGC
AGAAGTGGTCCTGCAACTTTATCCGCCTCCATCCAGTCTATTAATTGTTGCCGGGAAGCTAGAGTAAGTA
GTTCGCCAGTTAATAGTTTGCGCAACGTTGTTGCCATTGCTACAGGCATCGTGGTGTCACGCTCGTCGTT
TGGTATGGCTTCATTCAGCTCCGGTTCCCAACGATCAAGGCGAGTTACATGATCCCCCATGTTGTGCAAA
AAAGCGGTTAGCTCCTTCGGTCCTCCGATCGTTGTCAGAAGTAAGTTGGCCGCAGTGTTATCACTCATGG
TTATGGCAGCACTGCATAATTCTCTTACTGTCATGCCATCCGTAAGATGCTTTTCTGTGACTGGTGAGTA
CTCAACCAAGTCATTCTGAGAATAGTGTATGCGGCGACCGAGTTGCTCTTGCCCGGCGTCAATACGGGAT
AATACCGCGCCACATAGCAGAACTTTAAAAGTGCTCATCATTGGAAAACGTTCTTCGGGGCGAAAACTCT
CAAGGATCTTACCGCTGTTGAGATCCAGTTCGATGTAACCCACTCGTGCACCCAACTGATCTTCAGCATC
TTTTACTTTCACCAGCGTTTCTGGGTGAGCAAAAACAGGAAGGCAAAATGCCGCAAAAAAGGGAATAAGG
GCGACACGGAAATGTTGAATACTCATACTCTTCCTTTTTCAATATTATTGAAGCATTTATCAGGGTTATT
GTCTCATGAGCGGATACATATTTGAATGTAGCTCCGAATTTCTCGAGGGCTTGTCGACGACGGCGGTCTC
CGTCGTCAGGATCATGAATTCGACCCGCCTGCCACCATGACCGAGTACAAGCCCACGGTGCGCCTCGCCA
CCCGCGACGACGTCCCCCGGGCCGTACGCACCCTCGCCGCCGCGTTCGCCGACTACCCCGCCACGCGCCA
CACCGTCGACCCGGACCGCCACATCGAGCGGGTCACCGAGCTGCAAGAACTCTTCCTCACGCGCGTCGGG
CTCGACATCGGCAAGGTGTGGGTCGCGGACGACGGCGCCGCGGTGGCGGTCTGGACCACGCCGGAGAGCG
TCGAAGCGGGGGCGGTGTTCGCCGAGATCGGCCCGCGCATGGCCGAGTTGAGCGGTTCCCGGCTGGCCGC
GCAGCAACAGATGGAAGGCCTCCTGGCGCCGCACCGGCCCAAGGAGCCCGCGTGGTTCCTGGCCACCGTC
GGCGTCTCGCCCGACCACCAGGGCAAGGGTCTGGGCAGCGCCGTCGTGCTCCCCGGAGTGGAGGCGGCCG
AGCGCGCCGGGGTGCCCGCCTTCCTGGAGACATCCGCGCCCCGCAACCTCCCCTTCTACGAGCGGCTCGG
CTTCACCGTCACCGCCGACGTCGAGGTGCCCGAAGGACCGCGCACCTGGTGCATGACCCGCAAGCCCGGT
GCCTGATACGCGTGAATTCACTCCTCAGGTGCAGGCTGCCTATCAGAAGGTGGTGGCTGGTGTGGCCAAT
GCCCTGGCTCACAAATACCACTGAGATCTTTTTCCCTCTGCCAAAAATTATGGGGACATCATGAAGCCCC
TTGAGCATCTGACTTCTGGCTAATAAAGGAAATTTATTTTCATTGCAATAGTGTGTTGGAATTTTTTGTG
TCTCTCACTCGGAAGGACATATGGGAGGGCAAATCATTTAAAACATCAGAATGAGTATTTGGTTTAGAGT
TTGGCAACATATGCCCATATGCTGGCTGCCATGAACAAAGGTTGGCTATAAAGAGGTCATCAGTATATGA
AACAGCCCCCTGCTGTCCATTCCTTATTCCATAGAAAAGCCTTGACTTGAGGTTAGATTTTTTTTATATT
TTGTTTTGTGTTATTTTTTTCTTTAACATCCCTAAAATTTTCCTTACATGTTTTACTAGCCAGATTTTTC
CTCCTCTCCTGACTACTCCCAGTCATAGCTGTCCCTCTTCTCTTATGGAGATCCCTCGACCTGCAGCCCA
AGCTTGAATTCTCTAGAATTACCCTGTTATCCCTATGCTTGGTTTACCGAGCTCTTATTGGTTTTCAAAC
TTCATTGACTGTGCCCAACGCGCCTGGGAGCTCACGGGGACAGCCCCCCCCCAAAGCCCCCAGGGATGTA
ATTACGTCCCTCCCCCGCTAGGGGGCAGCAGCGAGCCGCCCGGGGCTCCGCTCCGGTCCGGCGCTCCCCC
CGCATCCCCGAGCCGGCAGCGTGCGGGGACAGCCCGGGCACGGGGAAGGTGGCACGGGATCGCTTTCCTC
TGAACGCTTCTCGCTGCTCTTTGAGCCTGCAGACACCTGGGGGGATACGGGGAAAAAGCTAGGCTGAAAG
ACCGGTTCTTAGAATGACACGCGCCTGGGAGCTCACGGGGACAGCCCCCCCCCAAAGCCCCCAGGGATGT
AATTACGTCCCTCCCCCGCTAGGGGGCAGCAGCGAGCCGCCCGGGGCTCCGCTCCGGTCCGGCGCTCCCC
CCGCATCCCCGAGCCGGCAGCGTGCGGGGACAGCCCGGGCACGGGGAAGGTGGCACGGGATCGCTTTCCT
CTGAACGCTTCTCGCTGCTCTTTGAGCCTGCAGACACCTGGGGGGATACGGGGAAAAAGCTAACTTCTGA
GACGACAACTTTGTATAGAAAAGTTGGCTCCGAATTCGCCCTTGACAGCAGAGATCCAGTTTGGTTAATT
AATTGGCTCCGGTGCCCGTCAGTGGGCAGAGCGCACATCGCCCACAGTCCCCGAGAAGTTGTGGGGAGGG
GTCGGCAATTGAACCGGTGCCTAGAGAAGGTGGCGCGGGGTAAACTGGGAAAGTGATGTCGTGTACTGGC
TCCGCCTTTTTCCCGAGGGTGGGGGAGAACCGTATATAAGTGCAGTAGTCGCCGTGAACGTTCTTTTTCG
CAACGGGTTTGCCGCCAGAACACAGGTAAGTGCCGTGTGTGGTTCCCGCGGGCCTGGCCTCTTTACGGGT
TATGGCCCTTGCGTGCCTTGAATTACTTCCACCTGGCTGCAGTACGTGATTCTTGATCCCGAGCTTCGGG
TTGGAAGTGGGTGGGAGAGTTCGAGGCCTTGCGCTTAAGGAGCCCCTTCGCCTCGTGCTTGAGTTGAGGC
CTGGCCTGGGCGCTGGGGCCGCCGCGTGCGAATCTGGTGGCACCTTCGCGCCTGTCTCGCTGCTTTCGAT
AAGTCTCTAGCCATTTAAAATTTTTGATGACCTGCTGCGACGCTTTTTTTCTGGCAAGATAGTCTTGTAA
ATGCGGGCCAAGATCTGCACACTGGTATTTCGGTTTTTGGGGCCGCGGGCGGCGACGGGGCCCGTGCGTC
CCAGCGCACATGTTCGGCGAGGCGGGGCCTGCGAGCGCGGCCACCGAGAATCGGACGGGGGTAGTCTCAA
GCTGGCCGGCCTGCTCTGGTGCCTGGCCTCGCGCCGCCGTGTATCGCCCCGCCCTGGGCGGCAAGGCTGG
CCCGGTCGGCACCAGTTGCGTGAGCGGAAAGATGGCCGCTTCCCGGCCCTGCTGCAGGGAGCTCAAAATG
GAGGACGCGGCGCTCGGGAGAGCGGGCGGGTGAGTCACCCACACAAAGGAAAAGGGCCTTTCCGTCCTCA
GCCGTCGCTTCATGTGACTCCACGGAGTACCGGGCGCCGTCCAGGCACCTCGATTAGTTCTCGAGCTTTT
GGAGTACGTCGTCTTTAGGTTGGGGGGAGGGGTTTTATGCGATGGAGTTTCCCCACACTGAGTGGGTGGA
GACTGAAGTTAGGCCAGCTTGGCACTTGATGTAATTCTCCTTGGAATTTGCCCTTTTTGAGTTTGGATCT
TGGTTCATTCTCAAGCCTCAGACAGTGGTTCAAAGTTTTTTTCTTCCATTTCAGGTGTCGTGAGAAGGGC
GAATTCGACCCAAGTTTGTACAAAAAAGCAGGCTGGATCCAGGTGCCACCATGGTGAGCGAGCTGATTAA
GGAGAACATGCACATGAAGCTGTACATGGAGGGCACCGTGAACAACCACCACTTCAAGTGCACATCCGAG
GGCGAAGGCAAGCCCTACGAGGGCACCCAGACCATGAGAATCAAGGCGGTCGAGGGCGGCCCTCTCCCCT
TCGCCTTCGACATCCTGGCTACCAGCTTCATGTACGGCAGCAAAACCTTCATCAACCACACCCAGGGCAT
CCCCGACTTCTTTAAGCAGTCCTTCCCCGAGGGCTTCACATGGGAGAGAGTCACCACATACGAAGATGGG
GGCGTGCTGACCGCTACCCAGGACACCAGCCTCCAGGACGGCTGCCTCATCTACAACGTCAAGATCAGAG
GGGTGAACTTCCCATCCAACGGCCCTGTGATGCAGAAGAAAACACTCGGCTGGGAGGCCTCCACCGAGAC
ACTGTACCCCGCTGACGGCGGCCTGGAAGGCAGAGCCGACATGGCCCTGAAGCTCGTGGGCGGGGGCCAC
CTGATCTGCAACCTTAAGACCACATACAGATCCAAGAAACCCGCTAAGAACCTCAAGATGCCCGGCGTCT
ACTATGTGGACAGGAGACTGGAAAGAATCAAGGAGGCCGACAAAGAGACATACGTCGAGCAGCACGAGGT
GGCTGTGGCCAGATACTGCGACCTCCCTAGCAAACTGGGGCACAAACTTAATTGAGAATTCTACCACCCA
GCTTTCTTGTACAAAGTGGTACGTCTCAAGACCAGAGGTCTCTGCTTCCATTCGTAAACAGACCGGTTCA
CTGTGAAAACAGACCGGTTCACTGTGAAAACAGACCGGTTCACTGTGAAAACAGACCGGTTCACTGTGAC
AACCAGAAGAGACCTGTGCTTCACTCCTCAGGTGCAGGCTGCCTATCAGAAGGTGGTGGCTGGTGTGGCC
AATGCCCTGGCTCACAAATACCACTGAGATCTTTTTCCCTCTGCCAAAAATTATGGGGACATCATGAAGC
CCCTTGAGCATCTGACTTCTGGCTAATAAAGGAAATTTATTTTCATTGCAATAGTGTGTTGGAATTTTTT
GTGTCTCTCACTCGGAAGGACATATGGGAGGGCAAATCATTTAAAACATCAGAATGAGTATTTGGTTTAG
AGTTTGGCAACATATGCCCATATGCTGGCTGCCATGAACAAAGGTTGGCTATAAAGAGGTCATCAGTATA
TGAAACAGCCCCCTGCTGTCCATTCCTTATTCCATAGAAAAGCCTTGACTTGAGGTTAGATTTTTTTTAT
ATTTTGTTTTGTGTTATTTTTTTCTTTAACATCCCTAAAATTTTCCTTACATGTTTTACTAGCCAGATTT
TTCCTCCTCTCCTGACTACTCCCAGTCATAGCTGTCCCTCTTCTCTTATGGAGATCCCGAGCGGTGCGTT
TTTATGCTTGTAGTATTGTATAATGTTTTTAAGATCCAAGCTTCTGACCTCTTCTCTTCCTCCCACAGGG
CCTCGAGACAATTGCATCGATGGTACCAGTGAAAGTCTGCAATGAATTCGAGTTGGCGCGCCTGTCATTC
TAAATCTCTCTTTCAGCCTAAAGCTTTTTCCCCGTATCCCCCCAGGTGTCTGCAGGCTCAAAGAGCAGCG
AGAAGCGTTCAGAGGAAAGCGATCCCGTGCCACCTTCCCCGTGCCCGGGCTGTCCCCGCACGCTGCCGGC
TCGGGGATGCGGGGGGAGCGCCGGACCGGAGCGGAGCCCCGGGCGGCTCGCTGCTGCCCCCTAGCGGGGG
AGGGACGTAATTACATCCCTGGGGGCTTTGGGAGGGGGCTGTCCCCGTGAGCTCCCAGGCGCGCCTGTCA
TTCTAAATCTCTCTTTCAGCCTAAAGCTTTTTCCCCGTATCCCCCCAGGTGTCTGCAGGCTCAAAGAGCA
GCGAGAAGCGTTCAGAGGAAAGCGATCCCGTGCCACCTTCCCCGTGCCCGGGCTGTCCCCGCACGCTGCC
GGCTCGGGGATGCGGGGGGAGCGCCGGACCGGAGCGGAGCCCCGGGCGGCTCGCTGCTGCCCCCTAGCGG
GGGAGGGACGTAATTACATCCCTGGGGGCTTTGGGGGGGGGCTGTCCCCGTGAGCTCCCAGGCGCGCCAA
CTCGGTACCGTATCGATGTCGACGTTAACGCTAGTGATATCAACTTTGTATAGAAAAGTTGGCTCCGAAT
TCGCCCTTGACAGCAGAGATCCAGTTTGGTTAATTAATTGGCTCCGGTGCCCGTCAGTGGGCAGAGCGCA
CATCGCCCACAGTCCCCGAGAAGTTGTGGGGAGGGGTCGGCAATTGAACCGGTGCCTAGAGAAGGTGGCG
CGGGGTAAACTGGGAAAGTGATGTCGTGTACTGGCTCCGCCTTTTTCCCGAGGGTGGGGGAGAACCGTAT
ATAAGTGCAGTAGTCGCCGTGAACGTTCTTTTTCGCAACGGGTTTGCCGCCAGAACACAGGTAAGTGCCG
TGTGTGGTTCCCGCGGGCCTGGCCTCTTTACGGGTTATGGCCCTTGCGTGCCTTGAATTACTTCCACCTG
GCTGCAGTACGTGATTCTTGATCCCGAGCTTCGGGTTGGAAGTGGGTGGGAGAGTTCGAGGCCTTGCGCT
TAAGGAGCCCCTTCGCCTCGTGCTTGAGTTGAGGCCTGGCCTGGGCGCTGGGGCCGCCGCGTGCGAATCT
GGTGGCACCTTCGCGCCTGTCTCGCTGCTTTCGATAAGTCTCTAGCCATTTAAAATTTTTGATGACCTGC
TGCGACGCTTTTTTTCTGGCAAGATAGTCTTGTAAATGCGGGCCAAGATCTGCACACTGGTATTTCGGTT
TTTGGGGCCGCGGGCGGCGACGGGGCCCGTGCGTCCCAGCGCACATGTTCGGCGAGGCGGGGCCTGCGAG
CGCGGCCACCGAGAATCGGACGGGGGTAGTCTCAAGCTGGCCGGCCTGCTCTGGTGCCTGGCCTCGCGCC
GCCGTGTATCGCCCCGCCCTGGGCGGCAAGGCTGGCCCGGTCGGCACCAGTTGCGTGAGCGGAAAGATGG
CCGCTTCCCGGCCCTGCTGCAGGGAGCTCAAAATGGAGGACGCGGCGCTCGGGAGAGCGGGCGGGTGAGT
CACCCACACAAAGGAAAAGGGCCTTTCCGTCCTCAGCCGTCGCTTCATGTGACTCCACGGAGTACCGGGC
GCCGTCCAGGCACCTCGATTAGTTCTCGAGCTTTTGGAGTACGTCGTCTTTAGGTTGGGGGGAGGGGTTT
TATGCGATGGAGTTTCCCCACACTGAGTGGGTGGAGACTGAAGTTAGGCCAGCTTGGCACTTGATGTAAT
TCTCCTTGGAATTTGCCCTTTTTGAGTTTGGATCTTGGTTCATTCTCAAGCCTCAGACAGTGGTTCAAAG
TTTTTTTCTTCCATTTCAGGTGTCGTGAGAAGGGCGAATTCGACCCAAGTTTGTACAAAAAAGCAGGCTC
GCCACCATGGTGAGCAAGGGCGAGGAGCTGTTCACCGGGGTGGTGCCCATCCTGGTCGAGCTGGACGGCG
ACGTAAACGGCCACAAGTTCAGCGTGAGGGGCGAGGGCGAGGGCGATGCCACCAACGGCAAGCTGACCCT
GAAGTTCATCTGCACCACCGGCAAGCTGCCCGTGCCCTGGCCCACCCTCGTGACCACCCTGAGCCACGGC
GTGCAGTGCTTCGCCCGCTACCCCGACCACATGAAGCAGCACGACTTCTTCAAGTCCGCCATGCCCGAAG
GCTACGTCCAGGAGCGCACCATCTTCTTCAAGGACGACGGCACCTACAAGACCCGCGCCGAGGTGAAGTT
CGAGGGCGACACCCTAGTGAACCGCATCGAGCTGAAGGGCGTCGACTTCAAGGAGGACGGCAACATCCTG
GGGCACAAGCTGGAGTACAACTTCAACAGCCACAACATCTATATCATGGCCGTCAAGCAGAAGAACGGCA
TCAAGGTGAACTTCAAGATCCGCCACAACGTGGAGGACGGCAGCGTGCAGCTCGCCGACCACTACCAGCA
GAACACCCCCATCGGCGACGGCCCCGTGCTGCTGCCCGACAGCCACTACCTGAGCACCCAGTCCGTGCTG
AGCAAAGACCCCAACGAGAAGCGCGATCACATGGTCCTGCTGGAGTTCCGCACCGCCGCCGGGATCACTC
TCGGCATGGACGAGCTGTACAAGTAATACCACCCAGCTTTCTTGTACAAAGTGGTACGCGTGAATTCACT
CCTCAGGTGCAGGCTGCCTATCAGAAGGTGGTGGCTGGTGTGGCCAATGCCCTGGCTCACAAATACCACT
GAGATCTTTTTCCCTCTGCCAAAAATTATGGGGACATCATGAAGCCCCTTGAGCATCTGACTTCTGGCTA
ATAAAGGAAATTTATTTTCATTGCAATAGTGTGTTGGAATTTTTTGTGTCTCTCACTCGGAAGGACATAT
GGGAGGGCAAATCATTTAAAACATCAGAATGAGTATTTGGTTTAGAGTTTGGCAACATATGCCCATATGC
TGGCTGCCATGAACAAAGGTTGGCTATAAAGAGGTCATCAGTATATGAAACAGCCCCCTGCTGTCCATTC
CTTATTCCATAGAAAAGCCTTGACTTGAGGTTAGATTTTTTTTATATTTTGTTTTGTGTTATTTTTTTCT
TTAACATCCCTAAAATTTTCCTTACATGTTTTACTAGCCAGATTTTTCCTCCTCTCCTGACTACTCCCAG
TCATAGCTGTCCCTCTTCTCTTATGGAGATCCCTCGACCTGCAGCCCAAGCTTGGCGTAATCATGGTCAT
AGCTGTTTCCTGTGTGAAATTGTTATCCGCTCACAATTCCACACAACATACGAGCCGGAAGCATAAAGTG
TAAAGCCTGGGGTGCCTAATGAGTGAGCTAACTCACATTAATTGCGTTGCGCTCACTGCCCGCTTTCCAG
TCGGGAAACCTGTCGTGCCAGCGGATCGACAGTACTAAGCTTGGTCTAATACCCAATCTCTCGTCTTATC
CAGATGTTTTATACGCCTCTGGCCCGTGTCTCAAAATCTCTGATGTTACATTGCACAAGATAAAATAATA
TCATCATGAACAATAAAACTGTCTGCTTACATAAACAGTAATACAAGGGGTGTTATGAGCCATATTCAAC
GGGAAACGTCGAGGCCGCGATTAAATTCCAACATGGATGCTGATTTATATGGGTATAAATGGGCTCGCGA
TAATGTCGGGCAATCAGGTGCGACAATCTATCGCTTGTATGGGAAGCCCGATGCGCCAGAGTTGTTTCTG
AAACATGGCAAAGGTAGCGTTGCCAATGATGTTACAGATGAGATGGTCAGACTAAACTGGCTGACGGAAT
TTATGCCTCTTCCGACCATCAAGCATTTTATCCGTACTCCTGATGATGCATGGTTACTCACCACTGCGAT
CCCCGGAAAAACAGCATTCCAGGTATTAGAAGAATATCCTGATTCAGGTGAAAATATTGTTGATGCGCTG
GCAGTGTTCCTGCGCCGGTTGCATTCGATTCCTGTTTGTAATTGTCCTTTTAACAGCGATCGCGTATTTC
GTCTCGCTCAGGCGCAATCACGAATGAATAACGGTTTGGTTGATGCGAGTGATTTTGATGACGAGCGTAA
TGGCTGGCCTGTTGAACAAGTCTGGAAAGAAATGCATAAACTTTTGCCATTCTCACCGGATTCAGTCGTC
ACTCATGGTGATTTCTCACTTGATAACCTTATTTTTGACGAGGGGAAATTAATAGGTTGTATTGATGTTG
GACGAGTCGGAATCGCAGACCGATACCAGGATCTTGCCATCCTATGGAACTGCCTCGGTGAGTTTTCTCC
TTCATTACAGAAACGGCTTTTTCAAAAATATGGTATTGATAATCCTGATATGAATAAATTGCAGTTTCAT
TTGATGCTCGATGAGTTTTTCTAATCAGAATTGGTTAATTGGTTGTAACACTGGCAGAGCATTACGCTGA
CTTGACGGGACGGCGCAAGCTCATGACCAAAATCCCTTAACGTGAGTTACGCGTCGTTCCACTGAGCGTC
AGAGGTATCACTAGTATTACAGAGGTAAGTTATAACAGTCGCCTAACCC
Features (pLannotate 1.2.2; 28 found; start..end, strand, type, name):
     87..675     -  rep_origin     ori: high-copy-number ColE1/pMB1/pBR322/pUC origin of replication
    846..1706    -  CDS            AmpR: β-lactamase; bla; confers resistance to ampicillin, carbenicillin, and related antibiotics
   1707..1778    -  promoter       AmpR promoter: bla
   1857..2456    +  CDS            PuroR: puromycin N-acetyltransferase; pac from Streptomyces alboniger; confers resistance to puromycin
   2461..2541    +  CDS            HBB (fragment): HBB_PONPY - Experimental evidence at transcript level: Swiss-Prot protein existence level 2. Involved in oxygen transport from the lung to the various peripheral tissues. From Pongo pygmaeus (Bornean orangutan).
   2612..2667    +  polyA_signal   β-globin poly(A) signal: rabbit β-globin polyadenylation signal (Gil and Proudfoot, 1987)
   3646..3666    +  protein_bind   attB4: mutant version of attB; core recombination site for the Gateway® BP reaction BP Clonase™
   3734..3945    +  promoter       EF-1α core promoter: core promoter for human elongation factor EF-1α
   3946..4884    +  intron         EF-1α intron A: intron upstream of the start codon of human EF-1α
   4911..4931    +  protein_bind   attB1: mutant version of attB; core recombination site for the Gateway® BP reaction BP Clonase™
   4951..5646    +  CDS            mKate2: mKate2 is a basic (constitutively fluorescent) red fluorescent protein published in 2009, derived from Entacmaea quadricolor. It is reported to be a rapidly-maturing monomer with moderate acid sensitivity.
   5666..5690    -  protein_bind   attB2: mutant version of attB; recombination site for the Gateway® BP reaction BP Clonase™
   5830..5904    +  CDS            HBB (fragment): HBB_PONPY - Experimental evidence at transcript level: Swiss-Prot protein existence level 2. Involved in oxygen transport from the lung to the various peripheral tissues. From Pongo pygmaeus (Bornean orangutan).
   5975..6030    +  polyA_signal   β-globin poly(A) signal: rabbit β-globin polyadenylation signal (Gil and Proudfoot, 1987)
   6414..6439    +  misc_feature   SA: splice acceptor site
   7111..7131    +  protein_bind   attB4: mutant version of attB; core recombination site for the Gateway® BP reaction BP Clonase™
   7199..7410    +  promoter       EF-1α core promoter: core promoter for human elongation factor EF-1α
   7411..8349    +  intron         EF-1α intron A: intron upstream of the start codon of human EF-1α
   8376..8396    +  protein_bind   attB1: mutant version of attB; core recombination site for the Gateway® BP reaction BP Clonase™
   8407..9123    +  CDS            EBFP2: EBFP2 is a basic (constitutively fluorescent) blue fluorescent protein published in 2007, derived from Aequorea victoria. It is reported to be a rapidly-maturing monomer with moderate acid sensitivity.
   9131..9155    -  protein_bind   attB2: mutant version of attB; recombination site for the Gateway® BP reaction BP Clonase™
   9159..9239    +  CDS            HBB (fragment): HBB_PONPY - Experimental evidence at transcript level: Swiss-Prot protein existence level 2. Involved in oxygen transport from the lung to the various peripheral tissues. From Pongo pygmaeus (Bornean orangutan).
   9310..9365    +  polyA_signal   β-globin poly(A) signal: rabbit β-globin polyadenylation signal (Gil and Proudfoot, 1987)
   9748..9770    -  protein_bind   lac operator (fragment): The lac repressor binds to the lac operator to inhibit transcription in E. coli. This inhibition can be relieved by adding lactose or isopropyl-β-D-thiogalactopyranoside (IPTG). lac repressor encoded by lacI
   9774..9804    -  promoter       lac promoter: promoter for the E. coli lac operon
   9819..9840    -  protein_bind   CAP binding site: CAP binding activates transcription in the presence of cAMP. E. coli catabolite activator protein
   9853..9892    -  CDS            lacI (fragment): lac repressor; lacI; The lac repressor binds to the lac operator to inhibit transcription in E. coli. This inhibition can be relieved by adding lactose or isopropyl-β-D-thiogalactopyranoside (IPTG).
  10065..10874   +  CDS            KanR: aminoglycoside phosphotransferase; aph(3')-Ia; confers resistance to kanamycin in bacteria or G418 (Geneticin®) in eukaryotes
