[The description below was written by a language model from this plasmid's Addgene catalogue record and pLannotate feature annotations shown in this document.]
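Description:
LSB-hsa-miR-128-3p is a mammalian expression plasmid of about 11 kb built on the Low Sensor Backbone (LSB) and designed as a two-colour fluorescent sensor of microRNA activity. It replicates in E. coli from a high-copy ColE1/pUC-type origin and carries both an ampicillin (β-lactamase) and a kanamycin (aph(3')-Ia) resistance gene, so it is selected with both antibiotics. A puromycin N-acetyltransferase coding sequence followed by a rabbit β-globin polyadenylation signal is also present for selection in mammalian cells. The feature table does not annotate a dedicated promoter directly upstream of it.

The payload consists of two parallel transcription units in the same orientation. Each is driven by the human EF-1α core promoter with its intron A and terminated by a β-globin 3' region and poly(A) signal. Gateway attB4, attB1 and attB2 sites flank the promoter and coding modules. The first unit expresses the red fluorescent protein mKate2, whose 3' UTR carries the target site for human miR-128-3p. This site is not separately annotated, but it presumably lies in the gap between attB2 and the β-globin sequence. The second unit expresses the blue protein EBFP2 without a target site and acts as an internal reference. When miR-128-3p is active in transfected cells, mKate2 is repressed while EBFP2 is not, so the mKate2-to-EBFP2 ratio reports miRNA activity independently of plasmid dosage.

The depositor notes that the repeated poly(A) elements make the plasmid inherently unstable. There are also small discrepancies between the deposited sequence and the physical plasmid, including short insertions flanking the puromycin coding region that are said not to impair selection.
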