Addgene plasmid #103200: LSB-hsa-miR-128-3p
Purpose: Used to sense miRNA activity using fluorescence based tools. hsa-miR-128-3p target in 3' UTR of of mKate. miRNA activity can be measured by the repression of mKate2 relative to EBFP2 fluorescent proteins . Plasmid is inherently unstable; please see Depositor Comments
Depositing lab: Ron Weiss. Depositing organization: Massachusetts Institute of Technology. Publication: A mixed antagonistic/synergistic miRNA repression model enables accurate predictions of multi-input miRNA sensor activity. Gam JJ, Babb J, Weiss R. Nat Commun. 2018 Jun 22;9(1):2430. doi: 10.1038/s41467-018-04575-0. PubMed 29934631.
Backbone
  Vector backbone: Low Sensor Backbone (LSB)
  Vector type: Mammalian Expression, Synthetic Biology
Growth in bacteria
  Bacterial resistance: Ampicillin and Kanamycin, 100 & 50 μg/mL
  Growth temperature: 30°C
  Growth strain: NEB Stable
  Copy number: High Copy
Gene/Insert
  Gene/Insert name: hsa-miR-128-3p target
  Species: H. sapiens (human)
  Entrez Gene: MIR128-2 (a.k.a. MIR128B, MIRN128-2, MIRN128B, mir-128-2, mir-128b)
  Promoter: EF-1a
  Cloning method: Gibson Cloning
Terms and licenses: Academic/Nonprofit Terms; Industry Terms: Not Available to Industry
Depositor comments: Please note that this plasmid is inherently unstable due to a repeating poly A element. We recommend performing a diagnostic digest on multiple colonies upon receipt. The depositors would like to note the presence of several discrepancies between the depositor sequence and physical plasmid sequence. In particular, the sequences upstream and downstream of the puromycin coding region have 10 bp insertions which do not affect the ability to perform puromycin selection. The sequences for those regions within the physical plasmids are as follows: Upstream of Puro: GAATTCGACCGCCTGTCTCAAGGTGCCACC; Downstream of Puro: GCTTTGAGACTACGCGTGAATTCACTCCTC.
How to cite: LSB-hsa-miR-128-3p was a gift from Ron Weiss (Addgene plasmid # 103200 ; http://n2t.net/addgene:103200 ; RRID:Addgene_103200)
