>Addgene plasmid #103200 | LSB-hsa-miR-128-3p | depositor partial sequence | sequence record 195450 | hsa-miR-128-3p target
AAACAGACCGGTTCACTGTGA
