>Addgene plasmid #103200 | LSB-hsa-miR-128-3p | addgene partial sequence | sequence record 254689 | mKate2-F 5'-ACCCGCTAAGAACCTCAAGA-3'
TCAAGGAGGCCGACAAAGAGACATACGTCGAGCAGCACGAGGTGGCTGTGGCCAGATACTGCGACCTCCC
TAGCAAACTGGGGCACAAACTTAATTGAGAATTCTACCACCCAGCTTTCTTGTACAAAGTGGTACGTCTC
AAGACCAGAGGTCTCTGCTTCCATTCGTAAACAGACCGGTTCACTGTGAAAACAGACCGGTTCACTGTGA
AAACAGACCGGTTCACTGTGAAAACAGACCGGTTCACTGTGACAACCAGAAGAGACCTGTGCTTCACTCC
TCAGGTGCAGGCTGCCTATCAGAAGGTGGTGGCTGGTGTGGCCAATGCCCTGGCTCACAAATACCACTGA
GATCTTTTTCCCTCTGCCAAAAATTATGGGGACATCATGAAGCCCCTTGAGCATCTGACTTCTGGCTAAT
AAAGGAAATTTATTTTCATTGCAATAGTGTGTTGGAATTTTTTGTGTCTCTCACTCGGAAGGACATATGG
GAGGGCAAATCATTTAAAACATCAGAATGAGTATTTGGTTTAGAGTTTGGCAACATATGCCCATATGCTG
GCTGCCATGAACAAAGGTTGGCTATAAAGAGGTCATCAGTATATGAAACAGCCCCCTGCTGTCCATTCCT
TATTCCATAGAAAAGCCTTGACTTGAGGTTAGATTTTTTTTATATTTTGTTTTGTGTTATTTTTTTCTTT
